>Addgene plasmid #103565 | LSB-hsa-miR-493-5p | depositor full sequence | sequence record 196178 | Full Sequence
AATTGAGGGGATAACGCAGGAAAGAACATGTGAGCAAAAGGCCAGCAAAAGGCCAGGAACCGTAAAAAGG
CCGCGTTGCTGGCGTTTTTCCATAGGCTCCGCCCCCCTGACGAGCATCACAAAAATCGACGCTCAAGTCA
GAGGTGGCGAAACCCGACAGGACTATAAAGATACCAGGCGTTTCCCCCTGGAAGCTCCCTCGTGCGCTCT
CCTGTTCCGACCCTGCCGCTTACCGGATACCTGTCCGCCTTTCTCCCTTCGGGAAGCGTGGCGCTTTCTC
ATAGCTCACGCTGTAGGTATCTCAGTTCGGTGTAGGTCGTTCGCTCCAAGCTGGGCTGTGTGCACGAACC
CCCCGTTCAGCCCGACCGCTGCGCCTTATCCGGTAACTATCGTCTTGAGTCCAACCCGGTAAGACACGAC
TTATCGCCACTGGCAGCAGCCACTGGTAACAGGATTAGCAGAGCGAGGTATGTAGGCGGTGCTACAGAGT
TCTTGAAGTGGTGGCCTAACTACGGCTACACTAGAAGAACAGTATTTGGTATCTGCGCTCTGCTGAAGCC
AGTTACCTTCGGAAAAAGAGTTGGTAGCTCTTGATCCGGCAAACAAACCACCGCTGGTAGCGGTGGTTTT
TTTGTTTGCAAGCAGCAGATTACGCGCAGAAAAAAAGGATCTCAAGAAGATCCTTTGATCTTTTCTACGG
GGTCTGACGCTCAGTGGAACGAAAACTCACGTTAAGGGATTTTGGTCATGAGATTATCAAAAAGGATCTT
CACCTAGATCCTTTTAAATTAAAAATGAAGTTTTAAATCAATCTAAAGTATATATGAGTAAACTTGGTCT
GACAGTTACCAATGCTTAATCAGTGAGGCACCTATCTCAGCGATCTGTCTATTTCGTTCATCCATAGTTG
CCTGACTCCCCGTCGTGTAGATAACTACGATACGGGAGGGCTTACCATCTGGCCCCAGTGCTGCAATGAT
ACCGCGAGAACCACGCTCACCGGCTCCAGATTTATCAGCAATAAACCAGCCAGCCGGAAGGGCCGAGCGC
AGAAGTGGTCCTGCAACTTTATCCGCCTCCATCCAGTCTATTAATTGTTGCCGGGAAGCTAGAGTAAGTA
GTTCGCCAGTTAATAGTTTGCGCAACGTTGTTGCCATTGCTACAGGCATCGTGGTGTCACGCTCGTCGTT
TGGTATGGCTTCATTCAGCTCCGGTTCCCAACGATCAAGGCGAGTTACATGATCCCCCATGTTGTGCAAA
AAAGCGGTTAGCTCCTTCGGTCCTCCGATCGTTGTCAGAAGTAAGTTGGCCGCAGTGTTATCACTCATGG
TTATGGCAGCACTGCATAATTCTCTTACTGTCATGCCATCCGTAAGATGCTTTTCTGTGACTGGTGAGTA
CTCAACCAAGTCATTCTGAGAATAGTGTATGCGGCGACCGAGTTGCTCTTGCCCGGCGTCAATACGGGAT
AATACCGCGCCACATAGCAGAACTTTAAAAGTGCTCATCATTGGAAAACGTTCTTCGGGGCGAAAACTCT
CAAGGATCTTACCGCTGTTGAGATCCAGTTCGATGTAACCCACTCGTGCACCCAACTGATCTTCAGCATC
TTTTACTTTCACCAGCGTTTCTGGGTGAGCAAAAACAGGAAGGCAAAATGCCGCAAAAAAGGGAATAAGG
GCGACACGGAAATGTTGAATACTCATACTCTTCCTTTTTCAATATTATTGAAGCATTTATCAGGGTTATT
GTCTCATGAGCGGATACATATTTGAATGTAGCTCCGAATTTCTCGAGGGCTTGTCGACGACGGCGGTCTC
CGTCGTCAGGATCATGAATTCGACCCGCCTGCCACCATGACCGAGTACAAGCCCACGGTGCGCCTCGCCA
CCCGCGACGACGTCCCCCGGGCCGTACGCACCCTCGCCGCCGCGTTCGCCGACTACCCCGCCACGCGCCA
CACCGTCGACCCGGACCGCCACATCGAGCGGGTCACCGAGCTGCAAGAACTCTTCCTCACGCGCGTCGGG
CTCGACATCGGCAAGGTGTGGGTCGCGGACGACGGCGCCGCGGTGGCGGTCTGGACCACGCCGGAGAGCG
TCGAAGCGGGGGCGGTGTTCGCCGAGATCGGCCCGCGCATGGCCGAGTTGAGCGGTTCCCGGCTGGCCGC
GCAGCAACAGATGGAAGGCCTCCTGGCGCCGCACCGGCCCAAGGAGCCCGCGTGGTTCCTGGCCACCGTC
GGCGTCTCGCCCGACCACCAGGGCAAGGGTCTGGGCAGCGCCGTCGTGCTCCCCGGAGTGGAGGCGGCCG
AGCGCGCCGGGGTGCCCGCCTTCCTGGAGACATCCGCGCCCCGCAACCTCCCCTTCTACGAGCGGCTCGG
CTTCACCGTCACCGCCGACGTCGAGGTGCCCGAAGGACCGCGCACCTGGTGCATGACCCGCAAGCCCGGT
GCCTGATACGCGTGAATTCACTCCTCAGGTGCAGGCTGCCTATCAGAAGGTGGTGGCTGGTGTGGCCAAT
GCCCTGGCTCACAAATACCACTGAGATCTTTTTCCCTCTGCCAAAAATTATGGGGACATCATGAAGCCCC
TTGAGCATCTGACTTCTGGCTAATAAAGGAAATTTATTTTCATTGCAATAGTGTGTTGGAATTTTTTGTG
TCTCTCACTCGGAAGGACATATGGGAGGGCAAATCATTTAAAACATCAGAATGAGTATTTGGTTTAGAGT
TTGGCAACATATGCCCATATGCTGGCTGCCATGAACAAAGGTTGGCTATAAAGAGGTCATCAGTATATGA
AACAGCCCCCTGCTGTCCATTCCTTATTCCATAGAAAAGCCTTGACTTGAGGTTAGATTTTTTTTATATT
TTGTTTTGTGTTATTTTTTTCTTTAACATCCCTAAAATTTTCCTTACATGTTTTACTAGCCAGATTTTTC
CTCCTCTCCTGACTACTCCCAGTCATAGCTGTCCCTCTTCTCTTATGGAGATCCCTCGACCTGCAGCCCA
AGCTTGAATTCTCTAGAATTACCCTGTTATCCCTATGCTTGGTTTACCGAGCTCTTATTGGTTTTCAAAC
TTCATTGACTGTGCCCAACGCGCCTGGGAGCTCACGGGGACAGCCCCCCCCCAAAGCCCCCAGGGATGTA
ATTACGTCCCTCCCCCGCTAGGGGGCAGCAGCGAGCCGCCCGGGGCTCCGCTCCGGTCCGGCGCTCCCCC
CGCATCCCCGAGCCGGCAGCGTGCGGGGACAGCCCGGGCACGGGGAAGGTGGCACGGGATCGCTTTCCTC
TGAACGCTTCTCGCTGCTCTTTGAGCCTGCAGACACCTGGGGGGATACGGGGAAAAAGCTAGGCTGAAAG
ACCGGTTCTTAGAATGACACGCGCCTGGGAGCTCACGGGGACAGCCCCCCCCCAAAGCCCCCAGGGATGT
AATTACGTCCCTCCCCCGCTAGGGGGCAGCAGCGAGCCGCCCGGGGCTCCGCTCCGGTCCGGCGCTCCCC
CCGCATCCCCGAGCCGGCAGCGTGCGGGGACAGCCCGGGCACGGGGAAGGTGGCACGGGATCGCTTTCCT
CTGAACGCTTCTCGCTGCTCTTTGAGCCTGCAGACACCTGGGGGGATACGGGGAAAAAGCTAACTTCTGA
GACGACAACTTTGTATAGAAAAGTTGGCTCCGAATTCGCCCTTGACAGCAGAGATCCAGTTTGGTTAATT
AATTGGCTCCGGTGCCCGTCAGTGGGCAGAGCGCACATCGCCCACAGTCCCCGAGAAGTTGTGGGGAGGG
GTCGGCAATTGAACCGGTGCCTAGAGAAGGTGGCGCGGGGTAAACTGGGAAAGTGATGTCGTGTACTGGC
TCCGCCTTTTTCCCGAGGGTGGGGGAGAACCGTATATAAGTGCAGTAGTCGCCGTGAACGTTCTTTTTCG
CAACGGGTTTGCCGCCAGAACACAGGTAAGTGCCGTGTGTGGTTCCCGCGGGCCTGGCCTCTTTACGGGT
TATGGCCCTTGCGTGCCTTGAATTACTTCCACCTGGCTGCAGTACGTGATTCTTGATCCCGAGCTTCGGG
TTGGAAGTGGGTGGGAGAGTTCGAGGCCTTGCGCTTAAGGAGCCCCTTCGCCTCGTGCTTGAGTTGAGGC
CTGGCCTGGGCGCTGGGGCCGCCGCGTGCGAATCTGGTGGCACCTTCGCGCCTGTCTCGCTGCTTTCGAT
AAGTCTCTAGCCATTTAAAATTTTTGATGACCTGCTGCGACGCTTTTTTTCTGGCAAGATAGTCTTGTAA
ATGCGGGCCAAGATCTGCACACTGGTATTTCGGTTTTTGGGGCCGCGGGCGGCGACGGGGCCCGTGCGTC
CCAGCGCACATGTTCGGCGAGGCGGGGCCTGCGAGCGCGGCCACCGAGAATCGGACGGGGGTAGTCTCAA
GCTGGCCGGCCTGCTCTGGTGCCTGGCCTCGCGCCGCCGTGTATCGCCCCGCCCTGGGCGGCAAGGCTGG
CCCGGTCGGCACCAGTTGCGTGAGCGGAAAGATGGCCGCTTCCCGGCCCTGCTGCAGGGAGCTCAAAATG
GAGGACGCGGCGCTCGGGAGAGCGGGCGGGTGAGTCACCCACACAAAGGAAAAGGGCCTTTCCGTCCTCA
GCCGTCGCTTCATGTGACTCCACGGAGTACCGGGCGCCGTCCAGGCACCTCGATTAGTTCTCGAGCTTTT
GGAGTACGTCGTCTTTAGGTTGGGGGGAGGGGTTTTATGCGATGGAGTTTCCCCACACTGAGTGGGTGGA
GACTGAAGTTAGGCCAGCTTGGCACTTGATGTAATTCTCCTTGGAATTTGCCCTTTTTGAGTTTGGATCT
TGGTTCATTCTCAAGCCTCAGACAGTGGTTCAAAGTTTTTTTCTTCCATTTCAGGTGTCGTGAGAAGGGC
GAATTCGACCCAAGTTTGTACAAAAAAGCAGGCTGGATCCAGGTGCCACCATGGTGAGCGAGCTGATTAA
GGAGAACATGCACATGAAGCTGTACATGGAGGGCACCGTGAACAACCACCACTTCAAGTGCACATCCGAG
GGCGAAGGCAAGCCCTACGAGGGCACCCAGACCATGAGAATCAAGGCGGTCGAGGGCGGCCCTCTCCCCT
TCGCCTTCGACATCCTGGCTACCAGCTTCATGTACGGCAGCAAAACCTTCATCAACCACACCCAGGGCAT
CCCCGACTTCTTTAAGCAGTCCTTCCCCGAGGGCTTCACATGGGAGAGAGTCACCACATACGAAGATGGG
GGCGTGCTGACCGCTACCCAGGACACCAGCCTCCAGGACGGCTGCCTCATCTACAACGTCAAGATCAGAG
GGGTGAACTTCCCATCCAACGGCCCTGTGATGCAGAAGAAAACACTCGGCTGGGAGGCCTCCACCGAGAC
ACTGTACCCCGCTGACGGCGGCCTGGAAGGCAGAGCCGACATGGCCCTGAAGCTCGTGGGCGGGGGCCAC
CTGATCTGCAACCTTAAGACCACATACAGATCCAAGAAACCCGCTAAGAACCTCAAGATGCCCGGCGTCT
ACTATGTGGACAGGAGACTGGAAAGAATCAAGGAGGCCGACAAAGAGACATACGTCGAGCAGCACGAGGT
GGCTGTGGCCAGATACTGCGACCTCCCTAGCAAACTGGGGCACAAACTTAATTGAGAATTCTACCACCCA
GCTTTCTTGTACAAAGTGGTACGTCTCAAGACCAGAGGTCTCTGCTTCCGGTCTAAATGAAAGCCTACCA
TGTACAAAATGAAAGCCTACCATGTACAAAATGAAAGCCTACCATGTACAAAATGAAAGCCTACCATGTA
CAACAACCAGAAGAGACCTGTGCTTCACTCCTCAGGTGCAGGCTGCCTATCAGAAGGTGGTGGCTGGTGT
GGCCAATGCCCTGGCTCACAAATACCACTGAGATCTTTTTCCCTCTGCCAAAAATTATGGGGACATCATG
AAGCCCCTTGAGCATCTGACTTCTGGCTAATAAAGGAAATTTATTTTCATTGCAATAGTGTGTTGGAATT
TTTTGTGTCTCTCACTCGGAAGGACATATGGGAGGGCAAATCATTTAAAACATCAGAATGAGTATTTGGT
TTAGAGTTTGGCAACATATGCCCATATGCTGGCTGCCATGAACAAAGGTTGGCTATAAAGAGGTCATCAG
TATATGAAACAGCCCCCTGCTGTCCATTCCTTATTCCATAGAAAAGCCTTGACTTGAGGTTAGATTTTTT
TTATATTTTGTTTTGTGTTATTTTTTTCTTTAACATCCCTAAAATTTTCCTTACATGTTTTACTAGCCAG
ATTTTTCCTCCTCTCCTGACTACTCCCAGTCATAGCTGTCCCTCTTCTCTTATGGAGATCCCGAGCGGTG
CGTTTTTATGCTTGTAGTATTGTATAATGTTTTTAAGATCCAAGCTTCTGACCTCTTCTCTTCCTCCCAC
AGGGCCTCGAGACAATTGCATCGATGGTACCAGTGAAAGTCTGCAATGAATTCGAGTTGGCGCGCCTGTC
ATTCTAAATCTCTCTTTCAGCCTAAAGCTTTTTCCCCGTATCCCCCCAGGTGTCTGCAGGCTCAAAGAGC
AGCGAGAAGCGTTCAGAGGAAAGCGATCCCGTGCCACCTTCCCCGTGCCCGGGCTGTCCCCGCACGCTGC
CGGCTCGGGGATGCGGGGGGAGCGCCGGACCGGAGCGGAGCCCCGGGCGGCTCGCTGCTGCCCCCTAGCG
GGGGAGGGACGTAATTACATCCCTGGGGGCTTTGGGAGGGGGCTGTCCCCGTGAGCTCCCAGGCGCGCCT
GTCATTCTAAATCTCTCTTTCAGCCTAAAGCTTTTTCCCCGTATCCCCCCAGGTGTCTGCAGGCTCAAAG
AGCAGCGAGAAGCGTTCAGAGGAAAGCGATCCCGTGCCACCTTCCCCGTGCCCGGGCTGTCCCCGCACGC
TGCCGGCTCGGGGATGCGGGGGGAGCGCCGGACCGGAGCGGAGCCCCGGGCGGCTCGCTGCTGCCCCCTA
GCGGGGGAGGGACGTAATTACATCCCTGGGGGCTTTGGGGGGGGGCTGTCCCCGTGAGCTCCCAGGCGCG
CCAACTCGGTACCGTATCGATGTCGACGTTAACGCTAGTGATATCAACTTTGTATAGAAAAGTTGGCTCC
GAATTCGCCCTTGACAGCAGAGATCCAGTTTGGTTAATTAATTGGCTCCGGTGCCCGTCAGTGGGCAGAG
CGCACATCGCCCACAGTCCCCGAGAAGTTGTGGGGAGGGGTCGGCAATTGAACCGGTGCCTAGAGAAGGT
GGCGCGGGGTAAACTGGGAAAGTGATGTCGTGTACTGGCTCCGCCTTTTTCCCGAGGGTGGGGGAGAACC
GTATATAAGTGCAGTAGTCGCCGTGAACGTTCTTTTTCGCAACGGGTTTGCCGCCAGAACACAGGTAAGT
GCCGTGTGTGGTTCCCGCGGGCCTGGCCTCTTTACGGGTTATGGCCCTTGCGTGCCTTGAATTACTTCCA
CCTGGCTGCAGTACGTGATTCTTGATCCCGAGCTTCGGGTTGGAAGTGGGTGGGAGAGTTCGAGGCCTTG
CGCTTAAGGAGCCCCTTCGCCTCGTGCTTGAGTTGAGGCCTGGCCTGGGCGCTGGGGCCGCCGCGTGCGA
ATCTGGTGGCACCTTCGCGCCTGTCTCGCTGCTTTCGATAAGTCTCTAGCCATTTAAAATTTTTGATGAC
CTGCTGCGACGCTTTTTTTCTGGCAAGATAGTCTTGTAAATGCGGGCCAAGATCTGCACACTGGTATTTC
GGTTTTTGGGGCCGCGGGCGGCGACGGGGCCCGTGCGTCCCAGCGCACATGTTCGGCGAGGCGGGGCCTG
CGAGCGCGGCCACCGAGAATCGGACGGGGGTAGTCTCAAGCTGGCCGGCCTGCTCTGGTGCCTGGCCTCG
CGCCGCCGTGTATCGCCCCGCCCTGGGCGGCAAGGCTGGCCCGGTCGGCACCAGTTGCGTGAGCGGAAAG
ATGGCCGCTTCCCGGCCCTGCTGCAGGGAGCTCAAAATGGAGGACGCGGCGCTCGGGAGAGCGGGCGGGT
GAGTCACCCACACAAAGGAAAAGGGCCTTTCCGTCCTCAGCCGTCGCTTCATGTGACTCCACGGAGTACC
GGGCGCCGTCCAGGCACCTCGATTAGTTCTCGAGCTTTTGGAGTACGTCGTCTTTAGGTTGGGGGGAGGG
GTTTTATGCGATGGAGTTTCCCCACACTGAGTGGGTGGAGACTGAAGTTAGGCCAGCTTGGCACTTGATG
TAATTCTCCTTGGAATTTGCCCTTTTTGAGTTTGGATCTTGGTTCATTCTCAAGCCTCAGACAGTGGTTC
AAAGTTTTTTTCTTCCATTTCAGGTGTCGTGAGAAGGGCGAATTCGACCCAAGTTTGTACAAAAAAGCAG
GCTCGCCACCATGGTGAGCAAGGGCGAGGAGCTGTTCACCGGGGTGGTGCCCATCCTGGTCGAGCTGGAC
GGCGACGTAAACGGCCACAAGTTCAGCGTGAGGGGCGAGGGCGAGGGCGATGCCACCAACGGCAAGCTGA
CCCTGAAGTTCATCTGCACCACCGGCAAGCTGCCCGTGCCCTGGCCCACCCTCGTGACCACCCTGAGCCA
CGGCGTGCAGTGCTTCGCCCGCTACCCCGACCACATGAAGCAGCACGACTTCTTCAAGTCCGCCATGCCC
GAAGGCTACGTCCAGGAGCGCACCATCTTCTTCAAGGACGACGGCACCTACAAGACCCGCGCCGAGGTGA
AGTTCGAGGGCGACACCCTAGTGAACCGCATCGAGCTGAAGGGCGTCGACTTCAAGGAGGACGGCAACAT
CCTGGGGCACAAGCTGGAGTACAACTTCAACAGCCACAACATCTATATCATGGCCGTCAAGCAGAAGAAC
GGCATCAAGGTGAACTTCAAGATCCGCCACAACGTGGAGGACGGCAGCGTGCAGCTCGCCGACCACTACC
AGCAGAACACCCCCATCGGCGACGGCCCCGTGCTGCTGCCCGACAGCCACTACCTGAGCACCCAGTCCGT
GCTGAGCAAAGACCCCAACGAGAAGCGCGATCACATGGTCCTGCTGGAGTTCCGCACCGCCGCCGGGATC
ACTCTCGGCATGGACGAGCTGTACAAGTAATACCACCCAGCTTTCTTGTACAAAGTGGTACGCGTGAATT
CACTCCTCAGGTGCAGGCTGCCTATCAGAAGGTGGTGGCTGGTGTGGCCAATGCCCTGGCTCACAAATAC
CACTGAGATCTTTTTCCCTCTGCCAAAAATTATGGGGACATCATGAAGCCCCTTGAGCATCTGACTTCTG
GCTAATAAAGGAAATTTATTTTCATTGCAATAGTGTGTTGGAATTTTTTGTGTCTCTCACTCGGAAGGAC
ATATGGGAGGGCAAATCATTTAAAACATCAGAATGAGTATTTGGTTTAGAGTTTGGCAACATATGCCCAT
ATGCTGGCTGCCATGAACAAAGGTTGGCTATAAAGAGGTCATCAGTATATGAAACAGCCCCCTGCTGTCC
ATTCCTTATTCCATAGAAAAGCCTTGACTTGAGGTTAGATTTTTTTTATATTTTGTTTTGTGTTATTTTT
TTCTTTAACATCCCTAAAATTTTCCTTACATGTTTTACTAGCCAGATTTTTCCTCCTCTCCTGACTACTC
CCAGTCATAGCTGTCCCTCTTCTCTTATGGAGATCCCTCGACCTGCAGCCCAAGCTTGGCGTAATCATGG
TCATAGCTGTTTCCTGTGTGAAATTGTTATCCGCTCACAATTCCACACAACATACGAGCCGGAAGCATAA
AGTGTAAAGCCTGGGGTGCCTAATGAGTGAGCTAACTCACATTAATTGCGTTGCGCTCACTGCCCGCTTT
CCAGTCGGGAAACCTGTCGTGCCAGCGGATCGACAGTACTAAGCTTGGTCTAATACCCAATCTCTCGTCT
TATCCAGATGTTTTATACGCCTCTGGCCCGTGTCTCAAAATCTCTGATGTTACATTGCACAAGATAAAAT
AATATCATCATGAACAATAAAACTGTCTGCTTACATAAACAGTAATACAAGGGGTGTTATGAGCCATATT
CAACGGGAAACGTCGAGGCCGCGATTAAATTCCAACATGGATGCTGATTTATATGGGTATAAATGGGCTC
GCGATAATGTCGGGCAATCAGGTGCGACAATCTATCGCTTGTATGGGAAGCCCGATGCGCCAGAGTTGTT
TCTGAAACATGGCAAAGGTAGCGTTGCCAATGATGTTACAGATGAGATGGTCAGACTAAACTGGCTGACG
GAATTTATGCCTCTTCCGACCATCAAGCATTTTATCCGTACTCCTGATGATGCATGGTTACTCACCACTG
CGATCCCCGGAAAAACAGCATTCCAGGTATTAGAAGAATATCCTGATTCAGGTGAAAATATTGTTGATGC
GCTGGCAGTGTTCCTGCGCCGGTTGCATTCGATTCCTGTTTGTAATTGTCCTTTTAACAGCGATCGCGTA
TTTCGTCTCGCTCAGGCGCAATCACGAATGAATAACGGTTTGGTTGATGCGAGTGATTTTGATGACGAGC
GTAATGGCTGGCCTGTTGAACAAGTCTGGAAAGAAATGCATAAACTTTTGCCATTCTCACCGGATTCAGT
CGTCACTCATGGTGATTTCTCACTTGATAACCTTATTTTTGACGAGGGGAAATTAATAGGTTGTATTGAT
GTTGGACGAGTCGGAATCGCAGACCGATACCAGGATCTTGCCATCCTATGGAACTGCCTCGGTGAGTTTT
CTCCTTCATTACAGAAACGGCTTTTTCAAAAATATGGTATTGATAATCCTGATATGAATAAATTGCAGTT
TCATTTGATGCTCGATGAGTTTTTCTAATCAGAATTGGTTAATTGGTTGTAACACTGGCAGAGCATTACG
CTGACTTGACGGGACGGCGCAAGCTCATGACCAAAATCCCTTAACGTGAGTTACGCGTCGTTCCACTGAG
CGTCAGAGGTATCACTAGTATTACAGAGGTAAGTTATAACAGTCGCCTAACCC
Features (pLannotate 1.2.2; 28 found; start..end, strand, type, name):
     87..675     -  rep_origin     ori: high-copy-number ColE1/pMB1/pBR322/pUC origin of replication
    846..1706    -  CDS            AmpR: β-lactamase; bla; confers resistance to ampicillin, carbenicillin, and related antibiotics
   1707..1778    -  promoter       AmpR promoter: bla
   1857..2456    +  CDS            PuroR: puromycin N-acetyltransferase; pac from Streptomyces alboniger; confers resistance to puromycin
   2461..2541    +  CDS            HBB (fragment): HBB_PONPY - Experimental evidence at transcript level: Swiss-Prot protein existence level 2. Involved in oxygen transport from the lung to the various peripheral tissues. From Pongo pygmaeus (Bornean orangutan).
   2612..2667    +  polyA_signal   β-globin poly(A) signal: rabbit β-globin polyadenylation signal (Gil and Proudfoot, 1987)
   3646..3666    +  protein_bind   attB4: mutant version of attB; core recombination site for the Gateway® BP reaction BP Clonase™
   3734..3945    +  promoter       EF-1α core promoter: core promoter for human elongation factor EF-1α
   3946..4884    +  intron         EF-1α intron A: intron upstream of the start codon of human EF-1α
   4911..4931    +  protein_bind   attB1: mutant version of attB; core recombination site for the Gateway® BP reaction BP Clonase™
   4951..5646    +  CDS            mKate2: mKate2 is a basic (constitutively fluorescent) red fluorescent protein published in 2009, derived from Entacmaea quadricolor. It is reported to be a rapidly-maturing monomer with moderate acid sensitivity.
   5666..5690    -  protein_bind   attB2: mutant version of attB; recombination site for the Gateway® BP reaction BP Clonase™
   5834..5908    +  CDS            HBB (fragment): HBB_PONPY - Experimental evidence at transcript level: Swiss-Prot protein existence level 2. Involved in oxygen transport from the lung to the various peripheral tissues. From Pongo pygmaeus (Bornean orangutan).
   5979..6034    +  polyA_signal   β-globin poly(A) signal: rabbit β-globin polyadenylation signal (Gil and Proudfoot, 1987)
   6418..6443    +  misc_feature   SA: splice acceptor site
   7115..7135    +  protein_bind   attB4: mutant version of attB; core recombination site for the Gateway® BP reaction BP Clonase™
   7203..7414    +  promoter       EF-1α core promoter: core promoter for human elongation factor EF-1α
   7415..8353    +  intron         EF-1α intron A: intron upstream of the start codon of human EF-1α
   8380..8400    +  protein_bind   attB1: mutant version of attB; core recombination site for the Gateway® BP reaction BP Clonase™
   8411..9127    +  CDS            EBFP2: EBFP2 is a basic (constitutively fluorescent) blue fluorescent protein published in 2007, derived from Aequorea victoria. It is reported to be a rapidly-maturing monomer with moderate acid sensitivity.
   9135..9159    -  protein_bind   attB2: mutant version of attB; recombination site for the Gateway® BP reaction BP Clonase™
   9163..9243    +  CDS            HBB (fragment): HBB_PONPY - Experimental evidence at transcript level: Swiss-Prot protein existence level 2. Involved in oxygen transport from the lung to the various peripheral tissues. From Pongo pygmaeus (Bornean orangutan).
   9314..9369    +  polyA_signal   β-globin poly(A) signal: rabbit β-globin polyadenylation signal (Gil and Proudfoot, 1987)
   9752..9774    -  protein_bind   lac operator (fragment): The lac repressor binds to the lac operator to inhibit transcription in E. coli. This inhibition can be relieved by adding lactose or isopropyl-β-D-thiogalactopyranoside (IPTG). lac repressor encoded by lacI
   9778..9808    -  promoter       lac promoter: promoter for the E. coli lac operon
   9823..9844    -  protein_bind   CAP binding site: CAP binding activates transcription in the presence of cAMP. E. coli catabolite activator protein
   9857..9896    -  CDS            lacI (fragment): lac repressor; lacI; The lac repressor binds to the lac operator to inhibit transcription in E. coli. This inhibition can be relieved by adding lactose or isopropyl-β-D-thiogalactopyranoside (IPTG).
  10069..10878   +  CDS            KanR: aminoglycoside phosphotransferase; aph(3')-Ia; confers resistance to kanamycin in bacteria or G418 (Geneticin®) in eukaryotes
