[The description below was written by a language model from this plasmid's Addgene catalogue record and pLannotate feature annotations shown in this document.]
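Description:
LSB-hsa-miR-493-5p is a mammalian expression and synthetic-biology plasmid of about 11 kb, built on the Low Sensor Backbone (LSB) and designed to report the activity of the human microRNA miR-493-5p by fluorescence. It replicates in E. coli from a high-copy ColE1/pUC-type origin and carries both a β-lactamase (ampicillin) and an aminoglycoside phosphotransferase (kanamycin) marker, and the catalogue lists dual selection with both. A residual lac promoter/operator segment from the cloning backbone is also annotated.

The payload consists of two parallel transcription units with the same architecture: a human EF-1α core promoter with its intron A, a fluorescent protein coding sequence flanked by Gateway attB sites, and a rabbit β-globin 3' region with polyadenylation signal. One unit expresses the red protein mKate2 and, according to the record, carries the miR-493-5p target in its 3' UTR. The target itself is not annotated in the feature table, although an unannotated gap lies between the attB2 site after mKate2 and the β-globin sequence. The second unit expresses the blue protein EBFP2 without a target and serves as an internal normaliser for delivery and expression. In cells containing active miR-493-5p, mKate2 output is repressed relative to EBFP2, so the red-to-blue ratio gives a readout of miRNA activity.

A puromycin N-acetyltransferase gene with its own β-globin poly(A) allows selection in mammalian cells, though no dedicated promoter for it is annotated. The depositor notes that the repeated poly(A) elements make the plasmid inherently unstable. They also report small insertions flanking the puromycin coding region in the physical plasmid relative to the deposited sequence, which are said not to affect puromycin selection.
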