Addgene plasmid #103565: LSB-hsa-miR-493-5p
Purpose: Used to sense miRNA activity using fluorescence based tools. hsa-miR-493-5p target in 3' UTR of of mKate. miRNA activity can be measured by the repression of mKate2 relative to EBFP2 fluorescent proteins . Plasmid is inherently unstable; please see Depositor Comments
Depositing lab: Ron Weiss. Depositing organization: Massachusetts Institute of Technology. Publication: A mixed antagonistic/synergistic miRNA repression model enables accurate predictions of multi-input miRNA sensor activity. Gam JJ, Babb J, Weiss R. Nat Commun. 2018 Jun 22;9(1):2430. doi: 10.1038/s41467-018-04575-0. PubMed 29934631.
Backbone
  Vector backbone: Low Sensor Backbone (LSB)
  Vector type: Mammalian Expression, Synthetic Biology
Growth in bacteria
  Bacterial resistance: Ampicillin and Kanamycin, 100 & 50 μg/mL
  Growth temperature: 30°C
  Growth strain: NEB Stable
  Copy number: High Copy
Gene/Insert
  Gene/Insert name: hsa-miR-493-5p target
  Species: H. sapiens (human)
  Entrez Gene: MIR493 (a.k.a. MIRN493, hsa-mir-493, mir-493)
  Promoter: EF-1a
  Cloning method: Gibson Cloning
Terms and licenses: Academic/Nonprofit Terms; Industry Terms: Not Available to Industry
Depositor comments: Please note that this plasmid is inherently unstable due to a repeating poly A element. We recommend performing a diagnostic digest on multiple colonies upon receipt. The depositors would like to note the presence of several discrepancies between the depositor sequence and physical plasmid sequence. In particular, the sequences upstream and downstream of the puromycin coding region have 10 bp insertions which do not affect the ability to perform puromycin selection. The sequences for those regions within the physical plasmids are as follows: Upstream of Puro: GAATTCGACCGCCTGTCTCAAGGTGCCACC; Downstream of Puro: GCTTTGAGACTACGCGTGAATTCACTCCTC. Please contact if you are interested in this plasmid prior to placing an order.
How to cite: LSB-hsa-miR-493-5p was a gift from Ron Weiss (Addgene plasmid # 103565 ; http://n2t.net/addgene:103565 ; RRID:Addgene_103565)
