>Addgene plasmid #103565 | LSB-hsa-miR-493-5p | depositor partial sequence | sequence record 196179 | hsa-miR-493-5p target
AATGAAAGCCTACCATGTACAA
